>Addgene plasmid #183136 | 1056J | addgene full sequence | sequence record 362100 | Addgene NGS Result
TATCCACAGAATCAGGGGATAACGCAGGAAAGAACATGTGAGCAAAAGGCCAGCAAAAGGCCAGGAACCG
TAAAAAGGCCGCGTTGCTGGCGTTTTTCCATAGGCTCCGCCCCCCTGACGAGCATCACAAAAATCGACGC
TCAAGTCAGAGGTGGCGAAACCCGACAGGACTATAAAGATACCAGGCGTTTCCCCCTGGAAGCTCCCTCG
TGCGCTCTCCTGTTCCGACCCTGCCGCTTACCGGATACCTGTCCGCCTTTCTCCCTTCGGGAAGCGTGGC
GCTTTCTCATAGCTCACGCTGTAGGTATCTCAGTTCGGTGTAGGTCGTTCGCTCCAAGCTGGGCTGTGTG
CACGAACCCCCCGTTCAGCCCGACCGCTGCGCCTTATCCGGTAACTATCGTCTTGAGTCCAACCCGGTAA
GACACGACTTATCGCCACTGGCAGCAGCCACTGGTAACAGGATTAGCAGAGCGAGGTATGTAGGCGGTGC
TACAGAGTTCTTGAAGTGGTGGCCTAACTACGGCTACACTAGAAGAACAGTATTTGGTATCTGCGCTCTG
CTGAAGCCAGTTACCTTCGGAAAAAGAGTTGGTAGCTCTTGATCCGGCAAACAAACCACCGCTGGTAGCG
GTGGTTTTTTTGTTTGCAAGCAGCAGATTACGCGCAGAAAAAAAGGATCTCAAGAAGATCCTTTGATCTT
TTCTACGGGGTCTGACGCTCAGTGGAACGAAAACTCACGTTAAGGGATTTTGGTCATGAGATTATCAAAA
AGGATCTTCACCTAGATCCTTTTAAATTAAAAATGAAGTTTTAAATCAATCTAAAGTATATATGAGTAAA
CTTGGTCTGACAGTTACCAATGCTTAATCAGTGAGGCACCTATCTCAGCGATCTGTCTATTTCGTTCATC
CATAGTTGCCTGACTCCCCGTCGTGTAGATAACTACGATACGGGAGGGCTTACCATCTGGCCCCAGTGCT
GCAATGATACCGCGAGACCCACGCTCACCGGCTCCAGATTTATCAGCAATAAACCAGCCAGCCGGAAGGG
CCGAGCGCAGAAGTGGTCCTGCAACTTTATCCGCCTCCATCCAGTCTATTAATTGTTGCCGGGAAGCTAG
AGTAAGTAGTTCGCCAGTTAATAGTTTGCGCAACGTTGTTGCCATTGCTACAGGCATCGTGGTGTCACGC
TCGTCGTTTGGTATGGCTTCATTCAGCTCCGGTTCCCAACGATCAAGGCGAGTTACATGATCCCCCATGT
TGTGCAAAAAAGCGGTTAGCTCCTTCGGTCCTCCGATCGTTGTCAGAAGTAAGTTGGCCGCAGTGTTATC
ACTCATGGTTATGGCAGCACTGCATAATTCTCTTACTGTCATGCCATCCGTAAGATGCTTTTCTGTGACT
GGTGAGTACTCAACCAAGTCATTCTGAGAATAGTGTATGCGGCGACCGAGTTGCTCTTGCCCGGCGTCAA
TACGGGATAATACCGCGCCACATAGCAGAACTTTAAAAGTGCTCATCATTGGAAAACGTTCTTCGGGGCG
AAAACTCTCAAGGATCTTACCGCTGTTGAGATCCAGTTCGATGTAACCCACTCGTGCACCCAACTGATCT
TCAGCATCTTTTACTTTCACCAGCGTTTCTGGGTGAGCAAAAACAGGAAGGCAAAATGCCGCAAAAAAGG
GAATAAGGGCGACACGGAAATGTTGAATACTCATACTCTTCCTTTTTCAATATTATTGAAGCATTTATCA
GGGTTATTGTCTCATGAGCGGATACATATTTGAATGTATTTAGAAAAATAAACAAATAGGGGTTCCGCGC
ACATTTCCCCGAAAAGTGCCACCTGACGTCTAAGAAACCATTATTATCATGACATTAACCTATAAAAATA
GGCGTATCACGAGGCCCTTTCGTCTCGCGCGTTTCGGTGATGACGGTGAAAACCTCTGACACATGCAGCT
CCCGGAGACGGTCACAGCTTGTCTGTAAGCGGATGCCGGGAGCAGACAAGCCCGTCAGGGCGCGTCAGCG
GGTGTTGGCGGGTGTCGGGGCTGGCTTAACTATGCGGCATCAGAGCAGATTGTACTGAGAGTGCACCATA
TGCGGTGTGAAATACCGCACAGATGCGTAAGGAGAAAATACCGCATCAGGCGCCATTCGCCATTCAGGCT
GCGCAACTGTTGGGAAGGGCGATCGGTGCGGGCCTCTTCGCTATTACGCCAGCTGGCGAAAGGGGGATGT
GCTGCAAGGCGATTAAGTTGGGTAACGCCAGGGTTTTCCCAGTCACGACGTTGTAAAACGACGGCCAGTG
CCAAGCTTTGTTTAAAAATATAACAAAATTGTGATCCCACAAAATGAAGTGGGGCAAAATCAAATAATTA
ATAGTGTCCGTAAACTTGTTGGTCTTCAACTTTTTGAGGAACACGTTGGACGGCAAATCCGTGACTATAA
CACAAGTTGATTTAATAATTTTAGCCAACACGTCGGGCTGCGTGTTTTTTGCCGACGCGTCTGTGTACAC
GTTGATTAACTGGTCGATTAAACTGTTGAAATAATTTAATTTTTGGTTCTTCTTTAAATCTGTGATGAAA
TTTTTTAAAATAACTTTAAATTCTTCATTGGTAAAAAATGCCACGTTTTGCAACTTGTGAGGGTCTAATA
TGAGGTCAAACTCAGTAGGAGTTTTATCCAAAAAAGAAAACATGATTACGTCTGTACACGAACGCGTATT
AACGCAGAGTGCAAAGTATAAGAGGGTTAAAAAATATATTTTACGCACCATATACGCATCGGGTTGATAT
CGTTAATATGGATCAATTTGAACAGTTGATTAACGTGTCTCTGCTCAAGTCTTTGATCAAAACGCAAATC
GACGAAAATGTGTCGGACAATATCAAGTCGATGAGCGAAAAACTAAAAAGGCTAGAATACGACAATCTCA
CAGACAGCGTTGAGATATACGGTATTCACGACAGCAGGCTGAATAATAAAAAAATTAGAAACTATTATTT
AACCCTAGAAAGATAATCATATTGTGACGTACGTTAAAGATAATCATGCGTAAAATTGACGCATGTGTTT
TATCGGTCTGTATATCGAGGTTTATTTATTAATTTGAATAGATATTAAGTTTTATTATATTTACACTTAC
ATACTAATAATAAATTCAACAAACAATTTATTTATGTTTATTTATTTATTAAAAAAAAACAAAAACTCAA
AATTTCTTCTATAAAGTAACAAAACTTTTAAACATTCTCTCTTTTACAAAAATAAACTTATTTTGTACTT
TAAAAACAGTCATGTTGTATTATAAAATAAGTAATTAGCTTAACTTATACATAATAGAAACAAATTATAC
TTATTAGTCAGTCAGAAACAACTTTGGCACATATCAATATTATGCTCTCGACAAATAACTTTTTTGCATT
TTTTGCACGATGCATTTGCCTTTCGCCTTATTTTAGAGGGGCAGTAAGTACAGTAAGTACGTTTTTTCAT
TACTGGCTCTTCAGTACTGTCATCTGATGTACCAGGCACTTCATTTGGCAAAATATTAGAGATATTATCG
CGCAAATATCTCTTCAAAGTAGGAGCTTCTAAACGCTTACGCATAAACGATGACGTCAGGCTCATGTAAA
GGTTTCTCATAAATTTTTTGCGACTTTGAACCTTTTCTCCCTTGCTACTGACATTATGGCTGTATATAAT
AAAAGAATTTATGCAGGCAATGTTTATCATTCCGTACAATAATGCCATAGGCCACCTATTCGTCTTCCTA
CTGCAGGTCATCACAGAACACATTTGGTCTAGCGTGTCCACTCCGCCTTTAGTTTGATTATAATACATAA
CCATTTGCGGTTTACCGGTACTTTCGTTGATAGAAGCATCCTCATCACAAGATGATAATAAGTATACCAT
CTTAGCTGGCTTCGGTTTATATGAGACGAGAGTAAGGGGTCCGTCAAAACAAAACATCGATGTTCCCACT
GGCCTGGAGCGACTGTTTTTCAGTACTTCCGGTATCTCGCGTTTGTTTGATCGCACGGTTCCCACAATGG
TTAATTCGAGCTCGCCCGGGGTTTAAACACCCGTACTTTAAGTTATCCTGATTTGGAAAAAAATTTTAAC
ATTTGAAGTTTTTATTGTTTAGAAAATTCAATGGAGTCGCCCCACATATGGGACAGGGTTGGCTTTATCT
GGTGCCTGTCAGTGTGTTTAATACTTTTCCATCTATTACTGTCAAGTATAAACTAAAGTTTATATAGACC
GTTTTCCCATTTTCATAAACAAATTTGGAAGACTGCAAAATCTTATTTTGCTTCTCCAAGTTTGTATGCT
CCTTTATTAAGCATTCCTTTGTTTCCTTTATGAATTTCAACTTTAGAGACCTGCAGAACCTGATAGATTG
TGGAAATCAATTGTTCCATAGTATATTTCCGCTAGAATCAATCATTCGTAAAGGAGTTTCTGCTGTGGCG
AATATACTGCCATCGACATCACACTTCTGTGGACCTGCAAATCCCTGTTTGTAGTTCGAATGACCTGAGC
TTCCATCGTATCCATAACTAAGTAGAAGTTCGGCGATTAAAAATGTTGTCCCTTGATCTTTCCTTATTTT
CTAAACAACTTTTTTTTGTAAAGTTAAAATCCGGCCAGCTGTGTGGTTAAGCAAACTTAGCAAAGGCACT
TCTGCTTTTGTGTCATTCGTTCTTTTTGTTTGCAACTTCGTAGTACGAGGAAAAAGGTTGTTTTTCGTTT
GATCTCTAATTGAGATATTTTGTTGCTTGGTTAAATTTTGATCTTAAAGAACAGCTAGTGCGTCGTTAAA
TAGTATTTTCTCCAATTTCGCGAGGGGCTGACTTATTAAGGTGTGCATGCTCTTGGCTTTTTCAGGGCAG
ATAGCAAACAGTTTTATAATACATGCCAGATCTGATTTACTGCCCTTACGCGCAGCCGCACTAGCTGAAT
TTATTAATAATTTAATATTTCCAGCCGTGGATTTGATCAAATTTTAAGCTGCTCTTCTCTGAGCCCTTGC
TCTCGACAACAAATAAGGCAATGCGGCCGCTTTTTGCTCACCTGTGATTGCTCCTACTCAAATACAAAAA
CATCAAATTTTCTGTCAATAAAGCATATTTATTTATATTTATTTTACAGGAAAGAATTCCTTTTAAAGTG
TATTTTAACCTATAATGAAAAACGATTAAAAAAAATACATAAAATAATTCGAAAATTTTTGAATAGCCCA
GGTTGATAAAAATTCATTTCATACGTTTTATAACTTATGCCCCTAAGTATTTTTTGACCATAGTGTTTCA
ATTCTACATTAATTTTACAGAGTAGAATGAAACGCCACCTACTCAGCCAAGAGGCGAAAAGGTTAGCTCG
CCAAGCAGAGAGGGCGCCAGTGCTCACTACTTTTTATAATTCTCAACTTCTTTTTCCAGACTCAGTTCGT
ATATATAGACCTATTTTCAATTTAACGTCGGATTGTCAACTACTTGCCCCGTTTTAGAGCTAGAAATAGC
AAGTTAAAATAAGGCTAGTCCGTTATCAACTTGAAAAAGTGGCACCGAGTCGGTGCTTTTTTGCCTACCT
GGAGCCTGAGAGTTGTTCAATAAAATAAAAATGTTTCGTTTTTTTGCTTTCGCCAGTATTTATTATTTTT
CATCAATATGTATTCAATTTGGTATGTATTTAGTAATTGTAATATATAGACAATGGTTTTCCGTTGACGT
ACATACATCTGACGTGTGTTTATTTAGACATAATAGTTATGTTTTCACATCTTTTTAATGTTCGCTTAAT
GCGTATGCATTAATTAACATACTCGGTGGCCTCCCCACCACCAACTTTTTTGCACTGCAAAAAAACACGC
TTTTGCACGCGGGCCCATACATAGTACAAACTCTACGTTTCGTAGACTATTTTACATAAATAGTCTACAC
CGTTGTATACGCTCCAAATACACTACCACACATTGAACCTTTTTGCAGTGCAAAAAAGTACGTGTCGGCA
GTCACGTAGGCCGGCCTTATCGGGTCGCGTCCTGTCACGTACGAATCACATTATCGGACCGGACGAGTGT
TGTCTTATCGTGACAGGACGCCAGCTTCCTGTGTTGCTAACCGCAGCCGGACGCAACTCCTTATCGGAAC
AGGACGCGCCTCCATATCAGCCGCGCGTTATCTCATGCGCGTGACCGGACACGAGGCGCCCGTCCCGCTT
ATCGCGCCTATAAATACAGCCCGCAACGATCTGGTAAACACAGTTGAACAGCATCTGTTACAGCGACACA
ACATGAGCCGGTCCAACAACGCCAACGCGCCCACGCCATCCAACCGCCGCCGCAACCTGTCTCTGGTGGC
TAGCATGGTGAGCAAGGGCGAGGAGCTGTTCACCGGGGTGGTGCCCATCCTGGTCGAGCTGGACGGCGAC
GTAAACGGCCACAAGTTCAGCGTGTCCGGCGAGGGCGAGGGCGATGCCACCTACGGCAAGCTGACCCTGA
AGCTGATCTGCACCACCGGCAAGCTGCCCGTGCCCTGGCCCACCCTCGTGACCACCCTGGGCTACGGCCT
GCAGTGCTTCGCCCGCTACCCCGACCACATGAAGCAGCACGACTTCTTCAAGTCCGCCATGCCCGAAGGC
TACGTCCAGGAGCGCACCATCTTCTTCAAGGACGACGGCAACTACAAGACCCGCGCCGAGGTGAAGTTCG
AGGGCGACACCCTGGTGAACCGCATCGAGCTGAAGGGCATCGACTTCAAGGAGGACGGCAACATCCTGGG
GCACAAGCTGGAGTACAACTACAACAGCCACAACGTCTATATCACCGCCGACAAGCAGAAGAACGGCATC
AAGGCCAACTTCAAGATCCGCCACAACATCGAGGACGGCGGCGTGCAGCTCGCCGACCACTACCAGCAGA
ACACCCCCATCGGCGACGGCCCCGTGCTGCTGCCCGACAACCACTACCTGAGCTACCAGTCCAAGCTGAG
CAAAGACCCCAACGAGAAGCGCGATCACATGGTCCTGCTGGAGTTCGTGACCGCCGCCGGGATCACTCTC
GGCATGGACGAGCTGTACAAGTAAGCGCTGACTCTAGATCATAATCAGCCATACCACATTTGTAGAGGTT
TTACTTGCTTTAAAAAACCTCCCACACCTCCCCCTGAACCTGAAACATAAAATGAATGCAATTGTTGTTG
TTAACTTGTTTATTGCAGCTTATAATGGTTACAAATAAAGCAATAGCATCACAAATTTCACAAATAAAGC
ATTTTTTTCACTGCATTCTAGTTGTGGTTTGTCCAAACTCATCAATGTATCTTAAAGCTTCCTTAAGTTT
TTGCTCACCTGTGATTGCTCCTACTCAAATACAAAAACATCAAATTTTCTGTCAATAAAGCATATTTATT
TATATTTATTTTACAGGAAAGAATTCCTTTTAAAGTGTATTTTAACCTATAATGAAAAACGATTAAAAAA
AATACATAAAATAATTCGAAAATTTTTGAATAGCCCAGGTTGATAAAAATTCATTTCATACGTTTTATAA
CTTATGCCCCTAAGTATTTTTTGACCATAGTGTTTCAATTCTACATTAATTTTACAGAGTAGAATGAAAC
GCCACCTACTCAGCCAAGAGGCGAAAAGGTTAGCTCGCCAAGCAGAGAGGGCGCCAGTGCTCACTACTTT
TTATAATTCTCAACTTCTTTTTCCAGACTCAGTTCGTATATATAGACCTATTTTCAATTTAACGTCGGGC
GGCAGCGGCGGGAATGGGTTTTAGAGCTAGAAATAGCAAGTTAAAATAAGGCTAGTCCGTTATCAACTTG
AAAAAGTGGCACCGAGTCGGTGCTTTTTTGCCTACCTGGAGCCTGAGAGTTGTTCAATAAAATAAAAATG
TTTCGTTTTTTTGCTTTCGCCAGTATTTATTATTTTTCATCAATATGTATTCAATTTGGTATGTATTTAG
TAATTGTAATATATAGACAATGGTTTTCCGTTGACGTACATACATCTGACGTGTGTTTATTTAGACATAA
TAGTTATGTTTTCACATCTTTTTAATGTTCGCTTAATGCGTATGCATCTCGAGCCTATCTATGCAAATCT
CAGTGTGGGATGTAAGCCAAGTTGAGTACTTTTTCTTGAAATGATTAAAATTTCTTTTGCAATATGTCTA
TTTGCGGGACAATCTATAACAAAAAGTTTCGCTTTGTTTTTTTAAAACATCCTCATAAGCATCTGAAACA
GCTATTGAAGCTCTAAATCTGTCAAATATTGCCTGCTGTTTCTCACGCTTTTTCTCTCCAGAACTCCAAG
TCTCAAACAATTCTGAATTGGCCAACCTGAGGTTGTGACCTAAAAATGTATATTTTAGTGTTAGTTTTTA
TTGTTAATTTGTACACGTAAAGCGGCAATTAAAAGCACTCAACACAAACAAATCCAACTTGTGACGACCA
CAAACATATAGTACGAACCGCTCTCTTTCGATGCCATGACAACTTGTTTGATATAAACTTAGATTGGTGC
TTTATTTTTAATAATTTTAAACGGACTCTTTTTTCCGCAGAGTAGCTTTCGTGCACCCGTGATACCGAAC
AGCTGTTTTAACAGCCTATATATTTTAACAGATCGTGACTCAGATAAAATTTCTGTTACGTAACATTGAA
GTTTGATTTTAATATTAACGACTTTCAAAAAATGGATTTTTGCCCACAAAACGTGATCAGCCAGCCTAAA
GTGCACTCGCTGCAAATAGGACCGCACGCGTAATGTATTTTAGTATTTTCTACGAGTTAAATTAATTTTT
GTATTTGACGTTTCGGGATGTTTTTAAAAAAGGTAGTTGTTGTTGCGGCAGTACCCAGTAGCCTTCCAGC
GGCTCGAAACTGAACATTTGATCTCATCCTGAAAAGAAATATTGCTATGCTCATTTCTAAGAAAATGACC
AACCTCCATCTTGTGTCCTGCTTGGCAAGACTTTGCACCTGTTGCACCAAAAGTACATTATTTTCACTAC
GCTTGCTTGAATAGAATTCTCATCGGCGCGCCTTTTTGCTCACCTGTGATTGCTCCTACTCAAATACAAA
AACATCAAATTTTCTGTCAATAAAGCATATTTATTTATATTTATTTTACAGGAAAGAATTCCTTTTAAAG
TGTATTTTAACCTATAATGAAAAACGATTAAAAAAAATACATAAAATAATTCGAAAATTTTTGAATAGCC
CAGGTTGATAAAAATTCATTTCATACGTTTTATAACTTATGCCCCTAAGTATTTTTTGACCATAGTGTTT
CAATTCTACATTAATTTTACAGAGTAGAATGAAACGCCACCTACTCAGCCAAGAGGCGAAAAGGTTAGCT
CGCCAAGCAGAGAGGGCGCCAGTGCTCACTACTTTTTATAATTCTCAACTTCTTTTTCCAGACTCAGTTC
GTATATATAGACCTATTTTCAATTTAACGTCGCAATGCGGTAACCAGATCGGGTTTTAGAGCTAGAAATA
GCAAGTTAAAATAAGGCTAGTCCGTTATCAACTTGAAAAAGTGGCACCGAGTCGGTGCTTTTTTGCCTAC
CTGGAGCCTGAGAGTTGTTCAATAAAATAAAAATGTTTCGTTTTTTTGCTTTCGCCAGTATTTATTATTT
TTCATCAATATGTATTCAATTTGGTATGTATTTAGTAATTGTAATATATAGACAATGGTTTTCCGTTGAC
GTACATACATCTGACGTGTGTTTATTTAGACATAATAGTTATGTTTTCACATCTTTTTAATGTTCGCTTA
ATGCGTATGCATCCTAGGCCGGCCGATCTCGGATCTGACAATGTTCAGTGCAGAGACTCGGCTACGCCTC
GTGGACTTTGAAGTTGACCAACAATGTTTATTCTTACCTCTAATAGTCCTCTGTGGCAAGGTCAAGATTC
TGTTAGAAGCCAATGAAGAACCTGGTTGTTCAATAACATTTTGTTCGTCTAATATTTCACTACCGCTTGA
CGTTGGCTGCACTTCATGTACCTCATCTATAAACGCTTCTTCTGTATCGCTCTGGACGTCATCTTCACTT
ACGTGATCTGATATTTCACTGTCAGAATCCTCACCAACAAGCTCGTCATCGCTTTGCAGAAGAGCAGAGA
GGATATGCTCATCGTCTAAAGAACTACCCATTTTATTATATATTAGTCACGATATCTATAACAAGAAAAT
ATATATATAATAAGTTATCACGTAAGTAGAACATGAAATAACAATATAATTATCGTATGAGTTAAATCTT
AAAAGTCACGTAAAAGATAATCATGCGTCATTTTGACTCACGCGGTCGTTATAGTTCAAAATCAGTGACA
CTTACCGCATTGACAAGCACGCCTCACGGGAGCTCCAAGCGGCGACTGAGATGTCCTAAATGCACAGCGA
CGGATTCGCGCTATTTAGAAAGAGAGAGCAATATTTCAAGAATGCATGCGTCAATTTTACGCAGACTATC
TTTCTAGGGTTAAAAAAGATTTGCGCTTTACTCGACCTAAACTTTAAACACGTCATAGAATCTTCGTTTG
ACAAAAACCACATTGTGGCCAAGCTGTGTGACGCGACGCGCGCTAAAGAATGGCAAACCAAGTCGCGCGA
GCGTCGACTCTAGAGGATCCCCGGGTACCGAGCTCGAATTCGTAATCATGTCATAGCTGTTTCCTGTGTG
AAATTGTTATCCGCTCACAATTCCACACAACATACGAGCCGGAAGCATAAAGTGTAAAGCCTGGGGTGCC
TAATGAGTGAGCTAACTCACATTAATTGCGTTGCGCTCACTGCCCGCTTTCCAGTCGGGAAACCTGTCGT
GCCAGCTGCATTAATGAATCGGCCAACGCGCGGGGAGAGGCGGTTTGCGTATTGGGCGCTCTTCCGCTTC
CTCGCTCACTGACTCGCTGCGCTCGGTCGTTCGGCTGCGGCGAGCGGTATCAGCTCACTCAAAGGCGGTA
ATACGGT
Features (pLannotate 1.2.2; 26 found; start..end, strand, type, name):
     95..683     -  rep_origin     ori: high-copy-number ColE1/pMB1/pBR322/pUC origin of replication
    854..1714    -  CDS            AmpR: β-lactamase; bla; confers resistance to ampicillin, carbenicillin, and related antibiotics
   1715..1819    -  promoter       AmpR promoter: bla
   1914..1949    +  CDS            rop (fragment): Rop protein, which maintains plasmids at low copy number; rop
   2051..2150    +  misc_feature   bom (fragment): basis of mobility region from pBR322
   2156..2310    -  CDS            lacZα (fragment): LacZα fragment of β-galactosidase; lacZ fragment
   2314..2781    -  CDS            LEF-9 (fragment): LEF9_NPVAC - Experimental evidence at protein level: Swiss-Prot protein existence level 1. Component of the viral DNA-dependent RNA polymerase which is composed of four equimolar subunits of LEF-4, LEF-8, LEF-9, and p47. Plays an essential role in late and very late gene expression. From Autographa californica nuclear polyhedrosis virus (AcMNPV).
   2808..3011    +  CDS            FP (fragment): FP25_NPVAC - Experimental evidence at protein level: Swiss-Prot protein existence level 1. From Autographa californica nuclear polyhedrosis virus (AcMNPV).
   5071..5490    +  promoter       dU6-3 promoter: RNA polymerase III promoter for Drosophila U6-3 snRNA (Port et al., 2014)
   5511..5586    +  misc_RNA       gRNA scaffold: guide RNA scaffold for the Streptococcus pyogenes CRISPR/Cas9 system
   5829..6289    +  promoter       OpIE-2 promoter (fragment): immediate-early gene 2 from the Orgyia pseudotsugata multicapsid nucleopolyhedrovirus; strong constitutive baculovirus promoter for insect cell expression
   6303..6368    +  CDS            IE2 (fragment): VIE2_NPVOP - Protein inferred from homology: Swiss-Prot protein existence level 3. RING-finger E3 ubiquitin ligase that plays an important regulatory role during the initial stages of infection. Migrates to specific nuclear foci early in infection supposely to prepare the sites for viral replication by targeting and ubiquitinating host proteins. From Orgyia pseudotsugata multicapsid polyhedrosis virus (OpMNPV).
   6375..7094    +  CDS            mVenus: Venus YFP with monomerizing A206K mutation (Nagai et al., 2002; Kremers et al., 2006) mammalian codon-optimized
   7107..7190    +  CDS            large T antigen (fragment): large T antigen from SV40 (simian virus 40)
   7213..7334    +  polyA_signal   SV40 poly(A) signal: SV40 polyadenylation signal
   7348..7767    +  promoter       dU6-3 promoter: RNA polymerase III promoter for Drosophila U6-3 snRNA (Port et al., 2014)
   7788..7863    +  misc_RNA       gRNA scaffold: guide RNA scaffold for the Streptococcus pyogenes CRISPR/Cas9 system
   9063..9482    +  promoter       dU6-3 promoter: RNA polymerase III promoter for Drosophila U6-3 snRNA (Port et al., 2014)
   9503..9578    +  misc_RNA       gRNA scaffold: guide RNA scaffold for the Streptococcus pyogenes CRISPR/Cas9 system
  10510..10650   +  CDS            FP (fragment): FP25_NPVAC - Experimental evidence at protein level: Swiss-Prot protein existence level 1. From Autographa californica nuclear polyhedrosis virus (AcMNPV).
  10643..10681   -  misc_feature   MCS (fragment): pUC18/19 multiple cloning site
  10712..10734   -  protein_bind   lac operator (fragment): The lac repressor binds to the lac operator to inhibit transcription in E. coli. This inhibition can be relieved by adding lactose or isopropyl-β-D-thiogalactopyranoside (IPTG). lac repressor encoded by lacI
  10738..10768   -  promoter       lac promoter: promoter for the E. coli lac operon
  10783..10804   -  protein_bind   CAP binding site: CAP binding activates transcription in the presence of cAMP. E. coli catabolite activator protein
  10817..10909   -  CDS            lacI (fragment): lac repressor; lacI; The lac repressor binds to the lac operator to inhibit transcription in E. coli. This inhibition can be relieved by adding lactose or isopropyl-β-D-thiogalactopyranoside (IPTG).
  10911..10997   -  rep_origin     RSF ori (fragment): Plasmids containing the RSF 1030 origin of replication can be propagated in E. coli cells that contain additional plasmids with compatible origins.
