[The description below was written by a language model from this plasmid's Addgene catalogue record and pLannotate feature annotations shown in this document.]
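Description:
1056J is a piggyBac (pBac) transformation plasmid for insect expression of CRISPR guide RNAs, built to generate transgenic gRNA lines of the crop pest Drosophila suzukii. It is maintained in E. coli as a high-copy plasmid through a ColE1/pUC-type origin and selected with ampicillin via the β-lactamase gene. The catalogue lists about 10.98 kb, in close agreement with the 10,997 nt sequenced record. The annotation tool did not label the piggyBac terminal repeats themselves. However, the AcMNPV FP25 and LEF-9 fragments lie on either side of the cargo. These are consistent with the baculovirus sequence that usually accompanies piggyBac arms, since the transposon was originally isolated from that locus. The lacZα, lac promoter/operator, lacI, rop and bom fragments are cloning-vector remnants with no evident role in the design.

The payload holds three separate gRNA cassettes. Each consists of a Drosophila U6-3 RNA polymerase III promoter, followed by a short spacer gap and the Streptococcus pyogenes Cas9 gRNA scaffold. According to the record, two guides target D. suzukii sxl (Sex-lethal) and one targets bTub (β-tubulin). Between the first and second cassettes sits a transformation marker: the baculoviral OpIE-2 immediate-early promoter drives mVenus, terminated by an SV40 polyadenylation signal, so that transgenic insects show yellow fluorescence. The plasmid encodes no Cas9 and no transposase. Integration therefore needs a separate piggyBac transposase source, and target cleavage needs Cas9 supplied from elsewhere, for example a Cas9-expressing strain. The associated publication concerns precision-guided sterile males for population suppression, which fits simultaneous disruption of a sex-determination gene and a gene presumably needed for male fertility.
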