Addgene plasmid #183136: 1056J
Purpose: Plasmid supports expression of 2 gRNAs targeting D.suzukii sxl, and 1 gRNA targeting D.suzukii bTub,Opie-mVenus tagged, and can be integrated with pBac.
Depositing lab: Omar Akbari. Depositing organization: University of California, San Diego (UCSD). Publication: Precision Guided Sterile Males Suppress Populations of an Invasive Crop Pest. Kandul NP, Liu J, Buchman A, Shriner IC, Corder RM, Warsinger-Pepe N, Yang T, Yadav AK, Scott MJ, Marshall JM, Akbari OS. GEN Biotechnology (2022) 1:4, 372-385 10.1089/genbio.2022.0019.
Backbone
  Vector backbone: pBac
  Total vector size (bp): 10983
  Vector type: Insect Expression, CRISPR
Growth in bacteria
  Bacterial resistance: Ampicillin, 100 μg/mL
  Growth temperature: 37°C
  Growth strain: DH5alpha
  Copy number: High Copy
Gene/Insert
  Gene/Insert name: U6.3-gRNAs[sxl, bTub]
  gRNA/shRNA sequence: GATTGTCAACTACTTGCCCC GGCGGCAGCGGCGGGAATGG caatgcggtaaccagatcgg
  Species: D. melanogaster (fly); D.suzukii
Terms and licenses: Academic/Nonprofit Terms; Industry Terms: Not Available to Industry
How to cite: 1056J was a gift from Omar Akbari (Addgene plasmid # 183136 ; http://n2t.net/addgene:183136 ; RRID:Addgene_183136)
